>Addgene plasmid #203083 | Salsa-BC242-P3E2 | addgene full sequence | sequence record 421427 | Addgene NGS Result
AGCGCCCAATACGCAAACCGCCTCTCCCCGCGCGTTGGCCGATTCATTAATGCAGTCGAGGGATCTCCAT
AAGAGAAGAGGGACAGCTATGACTGGGAGTAGTCAGGAGAGGAGGAAAAATCTGGCTAGTAAAACATGTA
AGGAAAATTTTAGGGATGTTAAAGAAAAAAATAACACAAAACAAAATATAAAAAAAATCTAACCTCAAGT
CAAGGCTTTTCTATGGAATAAGGAATGGACAGCAGGGGGCTGTTTCATATACTGATGACCTCTTTATAGC
CAACCTTTGTTCATGGCAGCCAGCATATGGGCATATGTTGCCAAACTCTAAACCAAATACTCATTCTGAT
GTTTTAAATGATTTGCCCTCCCATATGTCCTTCCGAGTGAGAGACACAAAAAATTCCAACACACTATTGC
AATGAAAATAAATTTCCTTTATTAGCCAGAAGTCAGATGCTCAAGGGGCTTCATGATGTCCCCATAATTT
TTGGCAGAGGGAAAAAGATCGATCTCAGTGGTATTTGTGAGCCAGGGCATTGGCCACACCAGCCACCACC
TTCTGATAGGCAGCCTGCACCTGAGGAGTGAATTCTTTGCCAAAATGATGAGACAGCACAACAACCAGCA
CGTTGCCCAGGAGCTGTAGGAAAGAGAAGAAGGCATGAACATGGTTAGCAGAGGGGCCCGGTTTGGACTC
AGAGTATTTTATCCTCATCTCAAACAGTGTATATCATTGTAACCATAAAGAGAAAGGCAGGATGATGACC
AGGGTGTAGTTGTTTCTACCAATAAGAATATTTCCACGCCAGCCAGAATTTATATGCAGAAATATTCTAC
CTTATCATTTAATTATAACAATTGTTCTCTAAAACTGTGCTGAAGTACAATATAATATACCCTGATTGCC
TTGAAAAAAAAGTGATTAGAGAAAGTACTTACAATCTGACAAATAAACAAAAGTGAATTTAAAAATTCGT
TACAAATGCAAGCTAAAGTTTAACGAAAAAGTTACAGAAAATGAAAAGAAAATAAGAGGAGACAATGGTT
GTCAACAGAGTAGAAAGTGAAAGAAACAAAATTATCATGAGGGTCCATGGTGATACAAGGGACATCTTCC
CATTCTAAACAACACCCTGAAAACTTTGCCCCCTCCATATAACATGAATTTTACAATAGCGAAAAAGAAA
GAACAATCAAGGGTCCCCAAACTCACCCTGAAGTTCTCAGCTCTAGAGATATCGTCGAGGCCGCGCTAGC
GTTTAAACTGTCGACCTTAATTAAGAGATCTGCTCGAGGCGCGTCAGCTGACTAGAGGATCCCCGGGTAC
CGAGCTCGAATTCGGGGCCGCGGAGGCTGGATCGGTCCCGGTGTCTTCTATGGAGGTCAAAACAGCGTGG
ATGGCGTCTCCAGGCGATCTGACGGTTCACTAAACGAGCTCTGCTTATATAGGCCTCCCACCGTACACGC
CTACCTCGACCCGGGTACCGAGCTCGACTTTCACTTTTCTCTATCACTGATAGGGAGTGGTAAACTCGAC
TTTCACTTTTCTCTATCACTGATAGGGAGTGGTAAACTCGACTTTCACTTTTCTCTATCACTGATAGGGA
GTGGTAAACTCGACTTTCACTTTTCTCTATCACTGATAGGGAGTGGTAAACTCGACTTTCACTTTTCTCT
ATCACTGATAGGGAGTGGTAAACTCGACCTATATAAGCAGAGCTCGTTTAGTGAACCGTCAGATCGCCTG
GAGACGCCATCCACGCTGTTTTGACCTCCATAGAAGACACCGGGACCGATCCAGCCTCCGCGGCCCCGAA
TTCCTGCAGCGGCCGCTCTAGAACTAGTGGATCCCCGCGGATGGTGAGCAAGGGCGAGGAGCTGTTCACC
GGGGTGGTGCCCATCCTGGTCGAGCTGGACGGCGACGTAAACGGCCACAAGTTCAGCGTGTCCGGCGAGG
GCGAGGGCGATGCCACCTACGGCAAGCTGACCCTGAAGTTCATCTGCACCACCGGCAAGCTGCCCGTGCC
CTGGCCCACCCTCGTGACCACCCTGACCTACGGCGTGCAGTGCTTCAGCCGCTACCCCGACCACATGAAG
CAGCACGACTTCTTCAAGTCCGCCATGCCCGAAGGCTACGTCCAGGAGCGCACCATCTTCTTCAAGGACG
ACGGCAACTACAAGACCCGCGCCGAGGTGAAGTTCGAGGGCGACACCCTGGTGAACCGCATCGAGCTGAA
GGGCATCGACTTCAAGGAGGACGGCAACATCCTGGGGCACAAGCTGGAGTACAACTACAACAGCCACAAC
GTCTATATCATGGCCGACAAGCAGAAGAACGGCATCAAGGTGAACTTCAAGATCCGCCACAACATCGAGG
ACGGCAGCGTGCAGCTCGCCGACCACTACCAGCAGAACACCCCCATCGGCGACGGCCCCGTGCTGCTGCC
CGACAACCACTACCTGAGCACCCAGTCCGCCCTGAGCAAAGACCCCAACGAGAAGCGCGATCACATGGTC
CTGCTGGAGTTCGTGACCGCCGCCGGGATCACTCTCGGCATGGACGAGCTGTACAAGTAAAATACCTCCA
GAATTCGATATCAAGCTTGTCGACCTAGTTCTAGAGGATCCAGACATGATAAGATACATTGATGAGTTTG
GACAAACCACAACTAGAATGCAGTGAAAAAAATGCTTTATTTGTGAAATTTGTGATGCTATTGCTTTATT
TGTAACCATTATAAGCTGCAATAAACAAGTTAACAACAACAATTGCATTCATTTTATGTTTCAGGTTCAG
GGGGAGGTGTGGGAGGTTTTTTAAAGCAAGTAAAACCTCTACAAATGTGGTATGGCTGATTATGATCCTG
CAAGCCTCGTCGTCCTGGCCGGACCACGCTATCTGTGCAAGGTCCCCGGCCCCGGACGCGCGCTCCATGA
GCAGAGCGCCCGCCGCCGAGGCGAAGACTCGGGCGGCGCCCTGCCCGTCCCACCAGGTCAACAGGCGGTA
ACCGGCCTCTTCATCGGGAATGCGCGCGACCTTCAGCATCGCCGGCATGTCCCCCTGGCGGACGGGAAGT
ATCCAGCTCGACCAAGCTGGCCGCGTCGAGTGAAGACGAAAGGGCCTCGTGATACGCCTATTTTTATAGG
TTAATGTCATGATAATAATGGTTTCTTAGACGTCAGGTGGCACTTTTCGGGGAAATGTGCGCGGAACCCC
TATTTGTTTATTTTTCTAAATACATTCAAATATGTATCCGCTCATGAGACAATAACCCTGATAAATGCTT
CAATAATATTGAAAAAGGAAGAGTATGAGTATTCAACATTTCCGTGTCGCCCTTATTCCCTTTTTTGCGG
CATTTTGCCTTCCTGTTTTTGCTCACCCAGAAACGCTGGTGAAAGTAAAAGATGCTGAAGATCAGTTGGG
TGCACGAGTGGGTTACATCGAACTGGATCTCAACAGCGGTAAGATCCTTGAGAGTTTTCGCCCCGAAGAA
CGTTTTCCAATGATGAGCACTTTTAAAGTTCTGCTATGTGGCGCGGTATTATCCCGTGTTGACGCCGGGC
AAGAGCAACTCGGTCGCCGCATACACTATTCTCAGAATGACTTGGTTGAGTACTCACCAGTCACAGAAAA
GCATCTTACGGATGGCATGACAGTAAGAGAATTATGCAGTGCTGCCATAACCATGAGTGATAACACTGCG
GCCAACTTACTTCTGACAACGATCGGAGGACCGAAGGAGCTAACCGCTTTTTTGCACAACATGGGGGATC
ATGTAACTCGCCTTGATCGTTGGGAACCGGAGCTGAATGAAGCCATACCAAACGACGAGCGTGACACCAC
GATGCCTGTAGCAATGGCAACAACGTTGCGCAAACTATTAACTGGCGAACTACTTACTCTAGCTTCCCGG
CAACAATTAATAGACTGGATGGAGGCGGATAAAGTTGCAGGACCACTTCTGCGCTCGGCCCTTCCGGCTG
GCTGGTTTATTGCTGATAAATCTGGAGCCGGTGAGCGTGGGTCTCGCGGTATCATTGCAGCACTGGGGCC
AGATGGTAAGCCCTCCCGTATCGTAGTTATCTACACGACGGGGAGTCAGGCAACTATGGATGAACGAAAT
AGACAGATCGCTGAGATAGGTGCCTCACTGATTAAGCATTGGTAACTGTCAGACCAAGTTTACTCATATA
TACTTTAGATTGATTTAAAACTTCATTTTTAATTTAAAAGGATCTAGGTGAAGATCCTTTTTGATAATCT
CATGACCAAAATCCCTTAACGTGAGTTTTCGTTCCACTGAGCGTCAGACCCCGTAGAAAAGATCAAAGGA
TCTTCTTGAGATCCTTTTTTTCTGCGCGTAATCTGCTGCTTGCAAACAAAAAAACCACCGCTACCAGCGG
TGGTTTGTTTGCCGGATCAAGAGCTACCAACTCTTTTTCCGAAGGTAACTGGCTTCAGCAGAGCGCAGAT
ACCAAATACTGTTCTTCTAGTGTAGCCGTAGTTAGGCCACCACTTCAAGAACTCTGTAGCACCGCCTACA
TACCTCGCTCTGCTAATCCTGTTACCAGTGGCTGCTGCCAGTGGCGATAAGTCGTGTCTTACCGGGTTGG
ACTCAAGACGATAGTTACCGGATAAGGCGCAGCGGTCGGGCTGAACGGGGGGTTCGTGCACACAGCCCAG
CTTGGAGCGAACGACCTACACCGAACTGAGATACCTACAGCGTGAGCTATGAGAAAGCGCCACGCTTCCC
GAAGGGAGAAAGGCGGACAGGTATCCGGTAAGCGGCAGGGTCGGAACAGGAGAGCGCACGAGGGAGCTTC
CAGGGGGAAACGCCTGGTATCTTTATAGTCCTGTCGGGTTTCGCCACCTCTGACTTGAGCGTCGATTTTT
GTGATGCTCGTCAGGGGGGCGGAGCCTATGGAAAAACGCCAGCAACGCGGCCTTTTTACGGTTCCTGGCC
TTTTGCTGGCCTTTTGCTCACATGTTCTTTCCTGCGTTATCCCCTGATTCTGTGGATAACCGTATTACCG
CCTTTGAGTGAGCTGATACCGCTCGCCGCAGCCGAACGACCGAGCGCAGCGAGTCAGTGAGCGAGGAAGC
GGAAG
Features (pLannotate 1.2.2; 17 found; start..end, strand, type, name):
      2..55      +  CDS            lacI (fragment): lac repressor; lacI; The lac repressor binds to the lac operator to inhibit transcription in E. coli. This inhibition can be relieved by adding lactose or isopropyl-β-D-thiogalactopyranoside (IPTG).
    388..443     -  polyA_signal   β-globin poly(A) signal: rabbit β-globin polyadenylation signal (Gil and Proudfoot, 1987)
    518..640     -  CDS            HBB: HBB_COLGU - Experimental evidence at transcript level: Swiss-Prot protein existence level 2. Involved in oxygen transport from the lung to the various peripheral tissues. From Colobus guereza (Mantled guereza) (Eastern black-and-white colobus monkey).
    644..1216    -  intron         β-globin intron: intron from rabbit β-globin gene
   1312..1343    -  misc_feature   MCS (fragment): pUC18/19 multiple cloning site
   1437..1475    -  promoter       minimal CMV promoter: human cytomegalovirus (CMV) immediate early promoter
   1493..1708    -  protein_bind   tetracycline response element (fragment): contains seven copies of the tetracycline operator tetO tetracycline repressor TetR
   1708..1753    +  promoter       TRE3GV promoter (fragment): 3rd-generation Tet-responsive promoter that can be activated by binding of Tet-On® 3G, optimized for retroviral and lentiviral vectors
   1829..1856    +  misc_feature   MCS (fragment): pBluescript multiple cloning site
   1861..2580    +  CDS            EGFP: the original enhanced GFP (Yang et al., 1996) mammalian codon-optimized
   2591..2613    +  misc_feature   MCS (fragment): pBluescript multiple cloning site
   2627..2761    -  polyA_signal   SV40 poly(A) signal: SV40 polyadenylation signal
   2784..2867    -  CDS            large T antigen (fragment): large T antigen from SV40 (simian virus 40)
   2861..3091    -  CDS            str (fragment): STR_KLEPN - Protein inferred from homology: Swiss-Prot protein existence level 3. The aminoglycoside phosphotransferases achieve inactivation of their antibiotic substrates by phosphorylation. From Klebsiella pneumoniae.
   3210..3314    +  promoter       AmpR promoter: bla
   3315..4175    +  CDS            AmpR: β-lactamase; bla; confers resistance to ampicillin, carbenicillin, and related antibiotics
   4346..4934    +  rep_origin     ori: high-copy-number ColE1/pMB1/pBR322/pUC origin of replication
