[The description below was written by a language model from this plasmid's Addgene catalogue record and pLannotate feature annotations shown in this document.]
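Description:
Salsa-BC242-P3E2 is a 5.1 kb mammalian expression plasmid built on the pCER206 backbone, and it is one member of a set of barcoded reporter plasmids for the PRESTO-Salsa multiplexed GPCR activity screening platform. It is propagated in E. coli as a high-copy plasmid through a ColE1/pUC-type origin and is selected with ampicillin via the bla gene under its native promoter. No mammalian selection marker is annotated. The short matches to lacI, an aminoglycoside phosphotransferase and SV40 large T antigen appear to be backbone remnants rather than functional genes.

The payload is a synthetic insert of about 730 bp comprising mammalian codon-optimised EGFP together with a nucleotide barcode designated BC242, cloned between BsrGI and HindIII sites. The barcode is not annotated separately, but the cloning sites and the short region after the EGFP coding sequence suggest it lies at the 3′ end of the transcript, upstream of an SV40 polyadenylation signal. Expression is driven by a tetracycline response element. The feature table shows tetO repeats flanked by a TRE3G-type minimal promoter fragment facing EGFP and a minimal CMV promoter facing the opposite way, which resembles a bidirectional Tet-responsive arrangement. The opposite arm contains an MCS fragment, a rabbit β-globin intron, a short β-globin coding match and a β-globin poly(A) signal, with no annotated cargo gene.

The reporter should be transcribed only when a Tet transactivator is available in the cell. The record does not state how that transactivator is supplied or coupled to receptor activation. Because each plasmid in the set carries a unique barcode, reporter output can presumably be read by sequencing barcoded transcripts, so many receptors can be assayed in one pooled experiment.
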