Addgene plasmid #203083: Salsa-BC242-P3E2
Purpose: Expression of barcoded reporter plasmid for PRESTO-Salsa; EGFP/BC242
Depositing lab: Noah Palm. Depositing organization: Yale University. Publication: Highly multiplexed bioactivity screening reveals human and microbiota metabolome-GPCRome interactions. Chen H, Rosen CE, Gonzalez-Hernandez JA, Song D, Potempa J, Ring AM, Palm NW. Cell. 2023 Jul 6;186(14):3095-3110.e19. doi: 10.1016/j.cell.2023.05.024. Epub 2023 Jun 14. PubMed 37321219.
Backbone
  Vector backbone: pCER206
  Vector type: Mammalian Expression
Growth in bacteria
  Bacterial resistance: Ampicillin, 100 μg/mL
  Growth temperature: 37°C
  Growth strain: DH5alpha
  Copy number: High Copy
Gene/Insert
  Gene/Insert name: EGFP/BC242
  Species: Synthetic
  Insert size (bp): 730
  Promoter: Tet Response Element (TRE)
  Cloning method: Restriction Enzyme; 5′ cloning site BsrGI (not destroyed); 3′ cloning site HindIII (not destroyed)
  Sequencing primers: 5′ Custom primer (GAAGCGCGATCACATGG)
Terms and licenses: Academic/Nonprofit Terms; Industry Terms: Not Available to Industry
How to cite: Salsa-BC242-P3E2 was a gift from Noah Palm (Addgene plasmid # 203083 ; http://n2t.net/addgene:203083 ; RRID:Addgene_203083)
