>Addgene plasmid #203083 | Salsa-BC242-P3E2 | depositor partial sequence | sequence record 393956 | BC242
AATACCTCCA
